Addgene plasmid #161904: pEGFP-N1-HSD17B11-S172L-FLAGC
Purpose: Expresses the catalytically inactive S172L mutant of human HSD17B11 with a C-terminal FLAG-GFP tag. Confers G418 resistance.
Depositing lab: Sébastien Britton. Depositing organization: CNRS UMR 5089, Institute of Pharmacology and Structural Biology (IPBS). Publication: SDR enzymes oxidize specific lipidic alkynylcarbinols into cytotoxic protein-reactive species. Demange P, Joly E, Marcoux J, Zanon PRA, Listunov D, Rulliere P, Barthes C, Noirot C, Izquierdo JB, Rozie A, Pradines K, Hee R, de Brito MV, Marcellin M, Serre RF, Bouchez O, Burlet-Schiltz O, Oliveira MCF, Ballereau S, Bernardes-Genisson V, Maraval V, Calsou P, Hacker SM, Genisson Y, Chauvin R, Britton S. Elife. 2022 May 10;11. pii: 73913. doi: 10.7554/eLife.73913. PubMed 35535493.
Backbone
  Vector backbone: pEGFP-N1-FLAGC
  Backbone manufacturer: Addgene #60360
  Backbone size w/o insert (bp): 4718
  Total vector size (bp): 5623
  Vector type: Mammalian Expression
  Selectable markers: Neomycin (select with G418)
Growth in bacteria
  Bacterial resistance: Kanamycin, 50 μg/mL
  Growth temperature: 37°C
  Growth strain: DH5alpha
  Copy number: High Copy
Gene/Insert
  Gene/Insert name: hydroxysteroid 17-beta dehydrogenase 11
  Species: H. sapiens (human)
  Insert size (bp): 905
  Mutation: S172L; catalytically dead mutant
  Entrez Gene: HSD17B11 (a.k.a. 17-BETA-HSD11, 17-BETA-HSDXI, 17BHSD11, DHRS8, PAN1B, RETSDR2, SDR16C2)
  Promoter: CMV
  Tag / fusion protein: FLAG-GFP (C terminal on insert)
  Cloning method: Restriction Enzyme; 5′ cloning site XhoI (not destroyed); 3′ cloning site MluI (not destroyed)
  Sequencing primers: 5′ SEQ-CMV-F (GTAGGCGTGTACGGTGGGAGG); 3′ SEQ-GFPN-R (CTCCTCGCCCTTGCTCACC)
Terms and licenses: Academic/Nonprofit Terms; Industry Terms: Not Available to Industry
Depositor comments: Polymorphism rs6531985
How to cite: pEGFP-N1-HSD17B11-S172L-FLAGC was a gift from Sébastien Britton (Addgene plasmid # 161904 ; http://n2t.net/addgene:161904 ; RRID:Addgene_161904)
