[The description below was written by a language model from this plasmid's Addgene catalogue record and pLannotate feature annotations shown in this document.]
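Description:
pEGFP-N1-HSD17B11-S172L-FLAGC is a 5.6 kb mammalian expression plasmid built on the pEGFP-N1-FLAGC backbone. It is maintained in E. coli through a high-copy ColE1/pUC-type origin and also carries an f1 origin. A single Tn5 aminoglycoside phosphotransferase gene (NeoR/KanR) serves both hosts. The bacterial bla promoter placed just upstream gives kanamycin resistance in bacteria. The adjacent SV40 enhancer/early promoter, paired with the HSV TK polyadenylation signal, gives G418 resistance for selecting stably transfected mammalian cells.

The payload is the human HSD17B11 coding sequence (hydroxysteroid 17-beta dehydrogenase 11, a short-chain dehydrogenase/reductase), inserted between XhoI and MluI sites. It carries the S172L substitution, which the depositor describes as catalytically dead. The depositor also notes that the sequence contains the rs6531985 polymorphism. Transcription is driven by the CMV immediate-early enhancer and promoter and ends at the SV40 poly(A) signal. Downstream of the enzyme lies a short FLAG epitope, annotated as a fragment of 3xFLAG whose length fits a single FLAG unit, followed by EGFP. Per the record, the product is HSD17B11-S172L with a C-terminal FLAG-GFP tag, which allows fluorescence imaging as well as anti-FLAG or anti-GFP detection and pulldown.

The small "large T antigen", "ble" and "bGH poly(A)" fragments in the annotation are probably residual backbone sequence or incidental matches rather than functional parts. The depositor and sequencing-derived records are the same length and show the same features, offset by four bases. The construct suits use as an inactive control alongside active HSD17B11, and the associated study examined SDR enzymes that oxidize lipidic alkynylcarbinols into cytotoxic protein-reactive species.
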