Features (pLannotate 1.2.2; 16 found; start..end, strand, type, name):
     28..56      +  misc_feature   MCS (fragment): multiple cloning site
     61..960     +  CDS            HSD17B11: DHB11_HUMAN - Also known as DHRS8, PAN1B, SDR16C2. Experimental evidence at protein level: Swiss-Prot protein existence level 1. Can convert androstan-3-alpha,17-beta-diol (3-alpha-diol) to androsterone in vitro, suggesting that it may participate in androgen metabolism during steroidogenesis. May act by metabolizing compounds that stimulate steroid synthesis and/or by generating metabolites that inhibit it. Has no activity toward DHEA (dehydroepiandrosterone), or A- dione (4-androste-3,17-dione), and only a slight activity toward testosterone to A-dione. Tumor-associated antigen in cutaneous
    967..990     +  CDS            3xFLAG (fragment): three tandem FLAG® epitope tags
   1006..1725    +  CDS            EGFP: the original enhanced GFP (Yang et al., 1996) mammalian codon-optimized
   1742..1825    +  CDS            large T antigen (fragment): large T antigen from SV40 (simian virus 40)
   1848..1969    +  polyA_signal   SV40 poly(A) signal: SV40 polyadenylation signal
   2003..2431    -  rep_origin     f1 ori (sequence partly withheld): f1 bacteriophage origin of replication; arrow indicates direction of (+) strand synthesis
   2458..2562    +  promoter       AmpR promoter: bla
   2564..2921    +  promoter       SV40 promoter: SV40 enhancer and early promoter
   2956..3750    +  CDS            NeoR/KanR: aminoglycoside phosphotransferase from Tn5; aph(3')-II (or nptII); confers resistance to neomycin, kanamycin, and G418 (Geneticin®)
   3771..3923    +  CDS            ble (fragment): BLE_KLEPN - Experimental evidence at protein level: Swiss-Prot protein existence level 1. Binding protein with a strong affinity to the bleomycin family of antibiotics. Binds to CL990; an antimitotic-antibiotic compound. From Klebsiella pneumoniae.
   3982..4029    +  polyA_signal   HSV TK poly(A) signal: herpes simplex virus thymidine kinase polyadenylation signal (Cole and Stacy, 1985)
   4120..4136    -  polyA_signal   bGH poly(A) signal (fragment): bovine growth hormone polyadenylation signal
   4358..4946    +  rep_origin     ori: high-copy-number ColE1/pMB1/pBR322/pUC origin of replication
   5121..5424    +  enhancer       CMV enhancer: human cytomegalovirus immediate early enhancer
   5425..5       +  promoter       CMV promoter (across the origin): human cytomegalovirus (CMV) immediate early promoter
>Addgene plasmid #161904 | pEGFP-N1-HSD17B11-S172L-FLAGC | depositor full sequence | sequence record 314097 | pEGFP-N1-HSD17B11-S172L-FLAGC sequence 5623 bps
GAGCTGGTTTAGTGAACCGTCAGATCCGCTAGCGCTACCGGACTCAGATCTCGAGCCACCATGAAATTTC
TTCTGGACATCCTCCTGCTTCTCCCGTTACTGATCGTCTGCTCCCTAGAGTCCTTCGTGAAGCTTTTTAT
TCCTAAGAGGAGAAAATCAGTCACCGGCGAAATCGTGCTGATTACAGGAGCTGGGCATGGAATTGGGAGA
CTGACTGCCTATGAATTTGCTAAACTTAAAAGCAAGCTGGTTCTCTGGGATATAAATAAGCATGGACTGG
AGGAAACAGCTGCCAAATGCAAGGGACTGGGTGCCAAGGTTCATACCTTTGTGGTAGACTGCAGCAACCG
AGAAGATATTTACAGCTCTGCAAAGAAGGTGAAGGCAGAAATTGGAGATGTTAGTATTTTAGTAAATAAT
GCTGGTGTAGTCTATACATCAGATTTGTTTGCTACACAAGATCCTCAGATTGAAAAGACTTTTGAAGTTA
ATGTACTTGCACATTTCTGGACTACAAAGGCATTTCTTCCTGCAATGACGAAGAATAACCATGGCCATAT
TGTCACTGTGGCTTTGGCAGCTGGACATGTTTCGGTCCCCTTCTTACTGGCTTACTGTTCAAGCAAGTTT
GCTGCTGTTGGATTTCATAAAACTTTGACAGATGAACTGGCTGCCTTACAAATAACTGGAGTCAAAACAA
CATGTCTGTGTCCTAATTTCGTAAACACTGGCTTCATCAAAAATCCAAGTACAAGTTTGGGACCCACTCT
GGAACCTGAGGAAGTGGTAAACAGGCTGATGCATGGGATTCTGACTGAGCAGAAGATGATTTTTATTCCA
TCTTCTATAGCTTTTTTAACAACATTGGAAAGGATCCTTCCTGAGCGTTTCCTGGCAGTTTTAAAACGAA
AAATCAGTGTTAAGTTTGATGCAGTTATTGGATATAAAATGAAAGCGCAAACGCGTGATTACAAGGATGA
CGACGATAAGCCACCGGTCGCCACCATGGTGAGCAAGGGCGAGGAGCTGTTCACCGGGGTGGTGCCCATC
CTGGTCGAGCTGGACGGCGACGTAAACGGCCACAAGTTCAGCGTGTCCGGCGAGGGCGAGGGCGATGCCA
CCTACGGCAAGCTGACCCTGAAGTTCATCTGCACCACCGGCAAGCTGCCCGTGCCCTGGCCCACCCTCGT
GACCACCCTGACCTACGGCGTGCAGTGCTTCAGCCGCTACCCCGACCACATGAAGCAGCACGACTTCTTC
AAGTCCGCCATGCCCGAAGGCTACGTCCAGGAGCGCACCATCTTCTTCAAGGACGACGGCAACTACAAGA
CCCGCGCCGAGGTGAAGTTCGAGGGCGACACCCTGGTGAACCGCATCGAGCTGAAGGGCATCGACTTCAA
GGAGGACGGCAACATCCTGGGGCACAAGCTGGAGTACAACTACAACAGCCACAACGTCTATATCATGGCC
GACAAGCAGAAGAACGGCATCAAGGTGAACTTCAAGATCCGCCACAACATCGAGGACGGCAGCGTGCAGC
TCGCCGACCACTACCAGCAGAACACCCCCATCGGCGACGGCCCCGTGCTGCTGCCCGACAACCACTACCT
GAGCACCCAGTCCGCCCTGAGCAAAGACCCCAACGAGAAGCGCGATCACATGGTCCTGCTGGAGTTCGTG
ACCGCCGCCGGGATCACTCTCGGCATGGACGAGCTGTACAAGTAAAGCGGCCGCGACTCTAGATCATAAT
CAGCCATACCACATTTGTAGAGGTTTTACTTGCTTTAAAAAACCTCCCACACCTCCCCCTGAACCTGAAA
CATAAAATGAATGCAATTGTTGTTGTTAACTTGTTTATTGCAGCTTATAATGGTTACAAATAAAGCAATA
GCATCACAAATTTCACAAATAAAGCATTTTTTTCACTGCATTCTAGTTGTGGTTTGTCCAAACTCATCAA
TGTATCTTAAGGCGTAAATTGTAAGCGTTAATATTTTGTTAAAATTCGCGTTAAATTTTTGTTAAATCAG
CTCATTTTTTAACCAATAGGCCGAAATCGGCAAAATCCCTTATAAATCAAAAGAATAGACCGAGATAGGG
T
[37 nt withheld, positions 2102-2138]
AAAGAACGTGGACTCCAACGTCAAAGG
[49 nt withheld, positions 2166-2214]
T
[91 nt withheld, positions 2216-2306]
G
[124 nt withheld, positions 2308-2431]
CAGGTGGCACTTTTCGGGGAAATGTGCGCGGAACCCCTATTTGTTTATTTTTCTAAATACATTCAAATAT
GTATCCGCTCATGAGACAATAACCCTGATAAATGCTTCAATAATATTGAAAAAGGAAGAGTCCTGAGGCG
GAAAGAACCAGCTGTGGAATGTGTGTCAGTTAGGGTGTGGAAAGTCCCCAGGCTCCCCAGCAGGCAGAAG
TATGCAAAGCATGCATCTCAATTAGTCAGCAACCAGGTGTGGAAAGTCCCCAGGCTCCCCAGCAGGCAGA
AGTATGCAAAGCATGCATCTCAATTAGTCAGCAACCATAGTCCCGCCCCTAACTCCGCCCATCCCGCCCC
TAACTCCGCCCAGTTCCGCCCATTCTCCGCCCCATGGCTGACTAATTTTTTTTATTTATGCAGAGGCCGA
GGCCGCCTCGGCCTCTGAGCTATTCCAGAAGTAGTGAGGAGGCTTTTTTGGAGGCCTAGGCTTTTGCAAA
GATCGATCAAGAGACAGGATGAGGATCGTTTCGCATGATTGAACAAGATGGATTGCACGCAGGTTCTCCG
GCCGCTTGGGTGGAGAGGCTATTCGGCTATGACTGGGCACAACAGACAATCGGCTGCTCTGATGCCGCCG
TGTTCCGGCTGTCAGCGCAGGGGCGCCCGGTTCTTTTTGTCAAGACCGACCTGTCCGGTGCCCTGAATGA
ACTGCAAGACGAGGCAGCGCGGCTATCGTGGCTGGCCACGACGGGCGTTCCTTGCGCAGCTGTGCTCGAC
GTTGTCACTGAAGCGGGAAGGGACTGGCTGCTATTGGGCGAAGTGCCGGGGCAGGATCTCCTGTCATCTC
ACCTTGCTCCTGCCGAGAAAGTATCCATCATGGCTGATGCAATGCGGCGGCTGCATACGCTTGATCCGGC
TACCTGCCCATTCGACCACCAAGCGAAACATCGCATCGAGCGAGCACGTACTCGGATGGAAGCCGGTCTT
GTCGATCAGGATGATCTGGACGAAGAGCATCAGGGGCTCGCGCCAGCCGAACTGTTCGCCAGGCTCAAGG
CGAGCATGCCCGACGGCGAGGATCTCGTCGTGACCCATGGCGATGCCTGCTTGCCGAATATCATGGTGGA
AAATGGCCGCTTTTCTGGATTCATCGACTGTGGCCGGCTGGGTGTGGCGGACCGCTATCAGGACATAGCG
TTGGCTACCCGTGATATTGCTGAAGAGCTTGGCGGCGAATGGGCTGACCGCTTCCTCGTGCTTTACGGTA
TCGCCGCTCCCGATTCGCAGCGCATCGCCTTCTATCGCCTTCTTGACGAGTTCTTCTGAGCGGGACTCTG
GGGTTCGAAATGACCGACCAAGCGACGCCCAACCTGCCATCACGAGATTTCGATTCCACCGCCGCCTTCT
ATGAAAGGTTGGGCTTCGGAATCGTTTTCCGGGACGCCGGCTGGATGATCCTCCAGCGCGGGGATCTCAT
GCTGGAGTTCTTCGCCCACCCTAGGGGGAGGCTAACTGAAACACGGAAGGAGACAATACCGGAAGGAACC
CGCGCTATGACGGCAATAAAAAGACAGAATAAAACGCACGGTGTTGGGTCGTTTGTTCATAAACGCGGGG
TTCGGTCCCAGGGCTGGCACTCTGTCGATACCCCACCGAGACCCCATTGGGGCCAATACGCCCGCGTTTC
TTCCTTTTCCCCACCCCACCCCCCAAGTTCGGGTGAAGGCCCAGGGCTCGCAGCCAACGTCGGGGCGGCA
GGCCCTGCCATAGCCTCAGGTTACTCATATATACTTTAGATTGATTTAAAACTTCATTTTTAATTTAAAA
GGATCTAGGTGAAGATCCTTTTTGATAATCTCATGACCAAAATCCCTTAACGTGAGTTTTCGTTCCACTG
AGCGTCAGACCCCGTAGAAAAGATCAAAGGATCTTCTTGAGATCCTTTTTTTCTGCGCGTAATCTGCTGC
TTGCAAACAAAAAAACCACCGCTACCAGCGGTGGTTTGTTTGCCGGATCAAGAGCTACCAACTCTTTTTC
CGAAGGTAACTGGCTTCAGCAGAGCGCAGATACCAAATACTGTCCTTCTAGTGTAGCCGTAGTTAGGCCA
CCACTTCAAGAACTCTGTAGCACCGCCTACATACCTCGCTCTGCTAATCCTGTTACCAGTGGCTGCTGCC
AGTGGCGATAAGTCGTGTCTTACCGGGTTGGACTCAAGACGATAGTTACCGGATAAGGCGCAGCGGTCGG
GCTGAACGGGGGGTTCGTGCACACAGCCCAGCTTGGAGCGAACGACCTACACCGAACTGAGATACCTACA
GCGTGAGCTATGAGAAAGCGCCACGCTTCCCGAAGGGAGAAAGGCGGACAGGTATCCGGTAAGCGGCAGG
GTCGGAACAGGAGAGCGCACGAGGGAGCTTCCAGGGGGAAACGCCTGGTATCTTTATAGTCCTGTCGGGT
TTCGCCACCTCTGACTTGAGCGTCGATTTTTGTGATGCTCGTCAGGGGGGCGGAGCCTATGGAAAAACGC
CAGCAACGCGGCCTTTTTACGGTTCCTGGCCTTTTGCTGGCCTTTTGCTCACATGTTCTTTCCTGCGTTA
TCCCCTGATTCTGTGGATAACCGTATTACCGCCATGCATTAGTTATTAATAGTAATCAATTACGGGGTCA
TTAGTTCATAGCCCATATATGGAGTTCCGCGTTACATAACTTACGGTAAATGGCCCGCCTGGCTGACCGC
CCAACGACCCCCGCCCATTGACGTCAATAATGACGTATGTTCCCATAGTAACGCCAATAGGGACTTTCCA
TTGACGTCAATGGGTGGAGTATTTACGGTAAACTGCCCACTTGGCAGTACATCAAGTGTATCATATGCCA
AGTACGCCCCCTATTGACGTCAATGACGGTAAATGGCCCGCCTGGCATTATGCCCAGTACATGACCTTAT
GGGACTTTCCTACTTGGCAGTACATCTACGTATTAGTCATCGCTATTACCATGGTGATGCGGTTTTGGCA
GTACATCAATGGGCGTGGATAGCGGTTTGACTCACGGGGATTTCCAAGTCTCCACCCCATTGACGTCAAT
GGGAGTTTGTTTTGGCACCAAAATCAACGGGACTTTCCAAAATGTCGTAACAACTCCGCCCCATTGACGC
AAATGGGCGGTAGGCGTGTACGGTGGGAGGTCTATATAAGCA
