Features (pLannotate 1.2.2; 16 found; start..end, strand, type, name):
     32..60      +  misc_feature   MCS (fragment): multiple cloning site
     65..964     +  CDS            HSD17B11: DHB11_HUMAN - Also known as DHRS8, PAN1B, SDR16C2. Experimental evidence at protein level: Swiss-Prot protein existence level 1. Can convert androstan-3-alpha,17-beta-diol (3-alpha-diol) to androsterone in vitro, suggesting that it may participate in androgen metabolism during steroidogenesis. May act by metabolizing compounds that stimulate steroid synthesis and/or by generating metabolites that inhibit it. Has no activity toward DHEA (dehydroepiandrosterone), or A- dione (4-androste-3,17-dione), and only a slight activity toward testosterone to A-dione. Tumor-associated antigen in cutaneous
    971..994     +  CDS            3xFLAG (fragment): three tandem FLAG® epitope tags
   1010..1729    +  CDS            EGFP: the original enhanced GFP (Yang et al., 1996) mammalian codon-optimized
   1746..1829    +  CDS            large T antigen (fragment): large T antigen from SV40 (simian virus 40)
   1852..1973    +  polyA_signal   SV40 poly(A) signal: SV40 polyadenylation signal
   2007..2435    -  rep_origin     f1 ori (sequence partly withheld): f1 bacteriophage origin of replication; arrow indicates direction of (+) strand synthesis
   2462..2566    +  promoter       AmpR promoter: bla
   2568..2925    +  promoter       SV40 promoter: SV40 enhancer and early promoter
   2960..3754    +  CDS            NeoR/KanR: aminoglycoside phosphotransferase from Tn5; aph(3')-II (or nptII); confers resistance to neomycin, kanamycin, and G418 (Geneticin®)
   3775..3927    +  CDS            ble (fragment): BLE_KLEPN - Experimental evidence at protein level: Swiss-Prot protein existence level 1. Binding protein with a strong affinity to the bleomycin family of antibiotics. Binds to CL990; an antimitotic-antibiotic compound. From Klebsiella pneumoniae.
   3986..4033    +  polyA_signal   HSV TK poly(A) signal: herpes simplex virus thymidine kinase polyadenylation signal (Cole and Stacy, 1985)
   4124..4140    -  polyA_signal   bGH poly(A) signal (fragment): bovine growth hormone polyadenylation signal
   4362..4950    +  rep_origin     ori: high-copy-number ColE1/pMB1/pBR322/pUC origin of replication
   5125..5428    +  enhancer       CMV enhancer: human cytomegalovirus immediate early enhancer
   5429..9       +  promoter       CMV promoter (across the origin): human cytomegalovirus (CMV) immediate early promoter
>Addgene plasmid #161904 | pEGFP-N1-HSD17B11-S172L-FLAGC | addgene full sequence | sequence record 320523 | Addgene NGS Result
AGCAGAGCTGGTTTAGTGAACCGTCAGATCCGCTAGCGCTACCGGACTCAGATCTCGAGCCACCATGAAA
TTTCTTCTGGACATCCTCCTGCTTCTCCCGTTACTGATCGTCTGCTCCCTAGAGTCCTTCGTGAAGCTTT
TTATTCCTAAGAGGAGAAAATCAGTCACCGGCGAAATCGTGCTGATTACAGGAGCTGGGCATGGAATTGG
GAGACTGACTGCCTATGAATTTGCTAAACTTAAAAGCAAGCTGGTTCTCTGGGATATAAATAAGCATGGA
CTGGAGGAAACAGCTGCCAAATGCAAGGGACTGGGTGCCAAGGTTCATACCTTTGTGGTAGACTGCAGCA
ACCGAGAAGATATTTACAGCTCTGCAAAGAAGGTGAAGGCAGAAATTGGAGATGTTAGTATTTTAGTAAA
TAATGCTGGTGTAGTCTATACATCAGATTTGTTTGCTACACAAGATCCTCAGATTGAAAAGACTTTTGAA
GTTAATGTACTTGCACATTTCTGGACTACAAAGGCATTTCTTCCTGCAATGACGAAGAATAACCATGGCC
ATATTGTCACTGTGGCTTTGGCAGCTGGACATGTTTCGGTCCCCTTCTTACTGGCTTACTGTTCAAGCAA
GTTTGCTGCTGTTGGATTTCATAAAACTTTGACAGATGAACTGGCTGCCTTACAAATAACTGGAGTCAAA
ACAACATGTCTGTGTCCTAATTTCGTAAACACTGGCTTCATCAAAAATCCAAGTACAAGTTTGGGACCCA
CTCTGGAACCTGAGGAAGTGGTAAACAGGCTGATGCATGGGATTCTGACTGAGCAGAAGATGATTTTTAT
TCCATCTTCTATAGCTTTTTTAACAACATTGGAAAGGATCCTTCCTGAGCGTTTCCTGGCAGTTTTAAAA
CGAAAAATCAGTGTTAAGTTTGATGCAGTTATTGGATATAAAATGAAAGCGCAAACGCGTGATTACAAGG
ATGACGACGATAAGCCACCGGTCGCCACCATGGTGAGCAAGGGCGAGGAGCTGTTCACCGGGGTGGTGCC
CATCCTGGTCGAGCTGGACGGCGACGTAAACGGCCACAAGTTCAGCGTGTCCGGCGAGGGCGAGGGCGAT
GCCACCTACGGCAAGCTGACCCTGAAGTTCATCTGCACCACCGGCAAGCTGCCCGTGCCCTGGCCCACCC
TCGTGACCACCCTGACCTACGGCGTGCAGTGCTTCAGCCGCTACCCCGACCACATGAAGCAGCACGACTT
CTTCAAGTCCGCCATGCCCGAAGGCTACGTCCAGGAGCGCACCATCTTCTTCAAGGACGACGGCAACTAC
AAGACCCGCGCCGAGGTGAAGTTCGAGGGCGACACCCTGGTGAACCGCATCGAGCTGAAGGGCATCGACT
TCAAGGAGGACGGCAACATCCTGGGGCACAAGCTGGAGTACAACTACAACAGCCACAACGTCTATATCAT
GGCCGACAAGCAGAAGAACGGCATCAAGGTGAACTTCAAGATCCGCCACAACATCGAGGACGGCAGCGTG
CAGCTCGCCGACCACTACCAGCAGAACACCCCCATCGGCGACGGCCCCGTGCTGCTGCCCGACAACCACT
ACCTGAGCACCCAGTCCGCCCTGAGCAAAGACCCCAACGAGAAGCGCGATCACATGGTCCTGCTGGAGTT
CGTGACCGCCGCCGGGATCACTCTCGGCATGGACGAGCTGTACAAGTAAAGCGGCCGCGACTCTAGATCA
TAATCAGCCATACCACATTTGTAGAGGTTTTACTTGCTTTAAAAAACCTCCCACACCTCCCCCTGAACCT
GAAACATAAAATGAATGCAATTGTTGTTGTTAACTTGTTTATTGCAGCTTATAATGGTTACAAATAAAGC
AATAGCATCACAAATTTCACAAATAAAGCATTTTTTTCACTGCATTCTAGTTGTGGTTTGTCCAAACTCA
TCAATGTATCTTAAGGCGTAAATTGTAAGCGTTAATATTTTGTTAAAATTCGCGTTAAATTTTTGTTAAA
TCAGCTCATTTTTTAACCAATAGGCCGAAATCGGCAAAATCCCTTATAAATCAAAAGAATAGACCGAGAT
AGGGT
[37 nt withheld, positions 2106-2142]
AAAGAACGTGGACTCCAACGTCAAAGG
[49 nt withheld, positions 2170-2218]
T
[91 nt withheld, positions 2220-2310]
G
[124 nt withheld, positions 2312-2435]
CAGGTGGCACTTTTCGGGGAAATGTGCGCGGAACCCCTATTTGTTTATTTTTCTAAATACATTCAAATAT
GTATCCGCTCATGAGACAATAACCCTGATAAATGCTTCAATAATATTGAAAAAGGAAGAGTCCTGAGGCG
GAAAGAACCAGCTGTGGAATGTGTGTCAGTTAGGGTGTGGAAAGTCCCCAGGCTCCCCAGCAGGCAGAAG
TATGCAAAGCATGCATCTCAATTAGTCAGCAACCAGGTGTGGAAAGTCCCCAGGCTCCCCAGCAGGCAGA
AGTATGCAAAGCATGCATCTCAATTAGTCAGCAACCATAGTCCCGCCCCTAACTCCGCCCATCCCGCCCC
TAACTCCGCCCAGTTCCGCCCATTCTCCGCCCCATGGCTGACTAATTTTTTTTATTTATGCAGAGGCCGA
GGCCGCCTCGGCCTCTGAGCTATTCCAGAAGTAGTGAGGAGGCTTTTTTGGAGGCCTAGGCTTTTGCAAA
GATCGATCAAGAGACAGGATGAGGATCGTTTCGCATGATTGAACAAGATGGATTGCACGCAGGTTCTCCG
GCCGCTTGGGTGGAGAGGCTATTCGGCTATGACTGGGCACAACAGACAATCGGCTGCTCTGATGCCGCCG
TGTTCCGGCTGTCAGCGCAGGGGCGCCCGGTTCTTTTTGTCAAGACCGACCTGTCCGGTGCCCTGAATGA
ACTGCAAGACGAGGCAGCGCGGCTATCGTGGCTGGCCACGACGGGCGTTCCTTGCGCAGCTGTGCTCGAC
GTTGTCACTGAAGCGGGAAGGGACTGGCTGCTATTGGGCGAAGTGCCGGGGCAGGATCTCCTGTCATCTC
ACCTTGCTCCTGCCGAGAAAGTATCCATCATGGCTGATGCAATGCGGCGGCTGCATACGCTTGATCCGGC
TACCTGCCCATTCGACCACCAAGCGAAACATCGCATCGAGCGAGCACGTACTCGGATGGAAGCCGGTCTT
GTCGATCAGGATGATCTGGACGAAGAGCATCAGGGGCTCGCGCCAGCCGAACTGTTCGCCAGGCTCAAGG
CGAGCATGCCCGACGGCGAGGATCTCGTCGTGACCCATGGCGATGCCTGCTTGCCGAATATCATGGTGGA
AAATGGCCGCTTTTCTGGATTCATCGACTGTGGCCGGCTGGGTGTGGCGGACCGCTATCAGGACATAGCG
TTGGCTACCCGTGATATTGCTGAAGAGCTTGGCGGCGAATGGGCTGACCGCTTCCTCGTGCTTTACGGTA
TCGCCGCTCCCGATTCGCAGCGCATCGCCTTCTATCGCCTTCTTGACGAGTTCTTCTGAGCGGGACTCTG
GGGTTCGAAATGACCGACCAAGCGACGCCCAACCTGCCATCACGAGATTTCGATTCCACCGCCGCCTTCT
ATGAAAGGTTGGGCTTCGGAATCGTTTTCCGGGACGCCGGCTGGATGATCCTCCAGCGCGGGGATCTCAT
GCTGGAGTTCTTCGCCCACCCTAGGGGGAGGCTAACTGAAACACGGAAGGAGACAATACCGGAAGGAACC
CGCGCTATGACGGCAATAAAAAGACAGAATAAAACGCACGGTGTTGGGTCGTTTGTTCATAAACGCGGGG
TTCGGTCCCAGGGCTGGCACTCTGTCGATACCCCACCGAGACCCCATTGGGGCCAATACGCCCGCGTTTC
TTCCTTTTCCCCACCCCACCCCCCAAGTTCGGGTGAAGGCCCAGGGCTCGCAGCCAACGTCGGGGCGGCA
GGCCCTGCCATAGCCTCAGGTTACTCATATATACTTTAGATTGATTTAAAACTTCATTTTTAATTTAAAA
GGATCTAGGTGAAGATCCTTTTTGATAATCTCATGACCAAAATCCCTTAACGTGAGTTTTCGTTCCACTG
AGCGTCAGACCCCGTAGAAAAGATCAAAGGATCTTCTTGAGATCCTTTTTTTCTGCGCGTAATCTGCTGC
TTGCAAACAAAAAAACCACCGCTACCAGCGGTGGTTTGTTTGCCGGATCAAGAGCTACCAACTCTTTTTC
CGAAGGTAACTGGCTTCAGCAGAGCGCAGATACCAAATACTGTTCTTCTAGTGTAGCCGTAGTTAGGCCA
CCACTTCAAGAACTCTGTAGCACCGCCTACATACCTCGCTCTGCTAATCCTGTTACCAGTGGCTGCTGCC
AGTGGCGATAAGTCGTGTCTTACCGGGTTGGACTCAAGACGATAGTTACCGGATAAGGCGCAGCGGTCGG
GCTGAACGGGGGGTTCGTGCACACAGCCCAGCTTGGAGCGAACGACCTACACCGAACTGAGATACCTACA
GCGTGAGCTATGAGAAAGCGCCACGCTTCCCGAAGGGAGAAAGGCGGACAGGTATCCGGTAAGCGGCAGG
GTCGGAACAGGAGAGCGCACGAGGGAGCTTCCAGGGGGAAACGCCTGGTATCTTTATAGTCCTGTCGGGT
TTCGCCACCTCTGACTTGAGCGTCGATTTTTGTGATGCTCGTCAGGGGGGCGGAGCCTATGGAAAAACGC
CAGCAACGCGGCCTTTTTACGGTTCCTGGCCTTTTGCTGGCCTTTTGCTCACATGTTCTTTCCTGCGTTA
TCCCCTGATTCTGTGGATAACCGTATTACCGCCATGCATTAGTTATTAATAGTAATCAATTACGGGGTCA
TTAGTTCATAGCCCATATATGGAGTTCCGCGTTACATAACTTACGGTAAATGGCCCGCCTGGCTGACCGC
CCAACGACCCCCGCCCATTGACGTCAATAATGACGTATGTTCCCATAGTAACGCCAATAGGGACTTTCCA
TTGACGTCAATGGGTGGAGTATTTACGGTAAACTGCCCACTTGGCAGTACATCAAGTGTATCATATGCCA
AGTACGCCCCCTATTGACGTCAATGACGGTAAATGGCCCGCCTGGCATTATGCCCAGTACATGACCTTAT
GGGACTTTCCTACTTGGCAGTACATCTACGTATTAGTCATCGCTATTACCATGGTGATGCGGTTTTGGCA
GTACATCAATGGGCGTGGATAGCGGTTTGACTCACGGGGATTTCCAAGTCTCCACCCCATTGACGTCAAT
GGGAGTTTGTTTTGGCACCAAAATCAACGGGACTTTCCAAAATGTCGTAACAACTCCGCCCCATTGACGC
AAATGGGCGGTAGGCGTGTACGGTGGGAGGTCTATATA
